Addgene plasmid #195883: hPGK-rtTA3
Purpose: Lentiviral construct of hPGK driven rtTA3
Depositing lab: Elaine Fuchs. Depositing organization: Rockefeller University. Publication: Ras drives malignancy through stem cell crosstalk with the microenvironment. Yuan S, Stewart KS, Yang Y, Abdusselamoglu MD, Parigi SM, Feinberg TY, Tumaneng K, Yang H, Levorse JM, Polak L, Ng D, Fuchs E. Nature. 2022 Nov 30. doi: 10.1038/s41586-022-05475-6. PubMed 36450983.
Backbone
  Vector backbone: PLKO
  Vector type: Mammalian Expression, Lentiviral, RNAi
Growth in bacteria
  Bacterial resistance: Ampicillin, 100 μg/mL
  Growth temperature: 37°C
  Growth strain: NEB Stable
  Copy number: High Copy
Gene/Insert
  Gene/Insert name: rtTA3
  Species: Synthetic
  Insert size (bp): 698
  Promoter: hPGK
  Cloning method: Unknown
  Sequencing primers: 5′ GTAGTGTGGGCCCTGTTCCTGCC; 3′ AGCACAGCGGTATGACTTGG
Terms and licenses: Academic/Nonprofit Terms; Industry Terms: Not Available to Industry
How to cite: hPGK-rtTA3 was a gift from Elaine Fuchs (Addgene plasmid # 195883 ; http://n2t.net/addgene:195883 ; RRID:Addgene_195883)
