[The description below was written by a language model from this plasmid's Addgene catalogue record and pLannotate feature annotations shown in this document.]
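Description:
hPGK-rtTA3 is a third-generation, self-inactivating lentiviral transfer plasmid built on the pLKO backbone for constitutive expression of the reverse tetracycline transactivator rtTA3 in mammalian cells. It is maintained in E. coli through a high-copy ColE1/pUC-type origin and selected with ampicillin via the β-lactamase gene. The backbone also retains an f1 origin, an SV40 origin and poly(A) signal, T7 and T3 promoters, and remnants of the lac region.

The viral portion begins with an RSV promoter fused to a truncated HIV-1 5' LTR, which allows Tat-independent transcription of the genomic RNA in packaging cells. This is followed by the Ψ packaging signal with a partial gag sequence, the Rev response element for nuclear export of the unspliced genome, and the cPPT/CTS element that aids nuclear import. It ends with a ΔU3 3' LTR that inactivates the LTR promoter after integration. Within this frame, the human PGK1 promoter drives the synthetic rtTA3 coding sequence. rtTA3 binds and activates Tet-responsive promoters only when doxycycline is present. No WPRE or mammalian selection marker or reporter is annotated.

The pLKO U6 promoter is still present upstream of the cPPT. It is followed by two short, oppositely oriented matches to CopGFP, an arrangement consistent with a short hairpin, perhaps a control shRNA, although the record does not describe it. The construct is suited to producing lentivirus that supplies the Tet-On transactivator to target cells or tissues, enabling doxycycline-inducible control of separately delivered TRE-driven transgenes.
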