Features (pLannotate 1.2.2; 27 found; start..end, strand, type, name):
    529..1236    +  CDS            rtTA3: reverse tetracycline transactivator 3 activates expression from Tet-responsive promoters in the presence of doxycycline
   1258..1320    +  CDS            nef (fragment): NEF_HV1Z2 - Experimental evidence at protein level: Swiss-Prot protein existence level 1. Extracellular Nef protein targets CD4(+) T-lymphocytes for apoptosis by interacting with CXCR4 surface receptors. From Human immunodeficiency virus type 1 group M subtype D (isolate Z2/CDC-Z34) (HIV-1).
   1322..1555    +  LTR            3' LTR (ΔU3): self-inactivating 3' long terminal repeat (LTR) from HIV-1
   1627..1748    +  polyA_signal   SV40 poly(A) signal: SV40 polyadenylation signal
   1788..1923    +  rep_origin     SV40 ori: SV40 origin of replication
   1944..1962    -  promoter       T7 promoter: promoter for bacteriophage T7 RNA polymerase
   1970..2125    +  CDS            lacZα (fragment): LacZα fragment of β-galactosidase; lacZ fragment
   2130..2558    +  rep_origin     f1 ori (sequence partly withheld): f1 bacteriophage origin of replication; arrow indicates direction of (+) strand synthesis
   2611..2715    +  promoter       AmpR promoter: bla
   2716..3576    +  CDS            AmpR: β-lactamase; bla; confers resistance to ampicillin, carbenicillin, and related antibiotics
   3747..4335    +  rep_origin     ori: high-copy-number ColE1/pMB1/pBR322/pUC origin of replication
   4518..4610    +  CDS            lacI (fragment): lac repressor; lacI; The lac repressor binds to the lac operator to inhibit transcription in E. coli. This inhibition can be relieved by adding lactose or isopropyl-β-D-thiogalactopyranoside (IPTG).
   4623..4644    +  protein_bind   CAP binding site: CAP binding activates transcription in the presence of cAMP. E. coli catabolite activator protein
   4659..4689    +  promoter       lac promoter: promoter for the E. coli lac operon
   4697..4713    +  protein_bind   lac operator: The lac repressor binds to the lac operator to inhibit transcription in E. coli. This inhibition can be relieved by adding lactose or isopropyl-β-D-thiogalactopyranoside (IPTG). lac repressor encoded by lacI
   4758..4776    +  promoter       T3 promoter: promoter for bacteriophage T3 RNA polymerase
   4804..5030    +  promoter       RSV promoter: Rous sarcoma virus enhancer/promoter
   5031..5211    +  LTR            5' LTR (truncated): truncated 5' long terminal repeat (LTR) from HIV-1
   5258..5383    +  misc_feature   HIV-1 Ψ: packaging signal of human immunodeficiency virus type 1
   5367..5730    +  CDS            HIV-1 gag (fragment): gag protein from human immunodeficiency virus 1; gag
   5876..6109    +  misc_feature   RRE: The Rev response element (RRE) of HIV-1 allows for Rev-dependent mRNA export from the nucleus to the cytoplasm.
   6486..6586    +  CDS            Rev (fragment): human immunodeficiency virus 1 (HIV-1) Rev protein; rev; enhances nuclear export of unspliced and incompletely spliced viral mRNAs
   6636..6876    +  promoter       U6 promoter: RNA polymerase III promoter for human U6 snRNA
   6887..6907    +  CDS            CopGFP (fragment): green fluorescent protein 2 from Pontellina plumata, also known as ppluGFP2 (Shagin et al., 2004)
   6914..6934    -  CDS            CopGFP (fragment): green fluorescent protein 2 from Pontellina plumata, also known as ppluGFP2 (Shagin et al., 2004)
   6980..7097    +  misc_feature   cPPT/CTS: central polypurine tract and central termination sequence of HIV-1
   7146..507     +  promoter       hPGK promoter (across the origin): human phosphoglycerate kinase 1 promoter
>Addgene plasmid #195883 | hPGK-rtTA3 | addgene full sequence | sequence record 385687 | Addgene NGS Result
TTGGGGTTGCGCCTTTTCCAAGGCAGCCCTGGGTTTGCGCAGGGACGCGGCTGCTCTGGGCGTGGTTCCG
GGAAACGCAGCGGCGCCGACCCTGGGTCTCGCACATTCTTCACGTCCGTTCGCAGCGTCACCCGGATCTT
CGCCGCTACCCTTGTGGGCCCCCCGGCGACGCTTCCTGCTCCGCCCCTAAGTCGGGAAGGTTCCTTGCGG
TTCGCGGCGTGCCGGACGTGACAAACGGAAGCCGCACGTCTCACTAGTACCCTCGCAGACGGACAGCGCC
AGGGAGCAATGGCAGCGCGCCGACCGCGATGGGCTGTGGCCAATAGCGGCTGCTCAGCAGGGCGCGCCGA
GAGCAGCGGCCGGGAAGGGGCGGTGCGGGAGGCGGGGTGTGGGGCGGTAGTGTGGGCCCTGTTCCTGCCC
GCGCGGTGTTCCGCATTCTGCAAGCCTCCGGAGCGCACGTCGGCAGTCGGCTCCCTCGTTGACCGAATCA
CCGACCTCTCTCCCCAGGGGGATCCACCGGAGCTTACCATGTCTAGGCTGGACAAGAGCAAAGTCATAAA
CGGAGCTCTGGAATTACTCAATGGTGTCGGTATCGAAGGCCTGACGACAAGGAAACTCGCTCAAAAGCTG
GGAGTTGAGCAGCCTACCCTGTACTGGCACGTGAAGAACAAGCGGGCCCTGCTCGATGCCCTGCCAATCG
AGATGCTGGACAGGCATCATACCCACTTCTGCCCCCTGGAAGGCGAGTCATGGCAAGACTTTCTGCGGAA
CAACGCCAAGTCATACCGCTGTGCTCTCCTCTCACATCGCGACGGGGCTAAAGTGCATCTCGGCACCCGC
CCAACAGAGAAACAGTACGAAACCCTGGAAAATCAGCTCGCGTTCCTGTGTCAGCAAGGCTTCTCCCTGG
AGAACGCACTGTACGCTCTGTCCGCCGTGGGCCACTTTACACTGGGCTGCGTATTGGAGGAACAGGAGCA
TCAAGTAGCAAAAGAGGAAAGAGAGACACCTACCACCGATTCTATGCCCCCACTTCTGAGACAAGCAATT
GAGCTGTTCGACCGGCAGGGAGCCGAACCTGCCTTCCTTTTCGGCCTGGAACTAATCATATGTGGCCTGG
AGAAACAGCTAAAGTGCGAAAGCGGCGGGCCGACCGACGCCCTTGACGATTTTGACTTAGACATGCTCCC
AGCCGATGCCCTTGACGATTTTGACCTTGACATGCTCCCCGGGTAAATGCATGTTTAAACGACTGCTTTA
AGACCAATGACTTACAAGGCAGCTGTAGATCTTAGCCACTTTTTAAAAGAAAAGGGGGGACTGGAAGGGC
TAATTCACTCCCAACGAAGACAAGATCTGCTTTTTGCTTGTACTGGGTCTCTCTGGTTAGACCAGATCTG
AGCCTGGGAGCTCTCTGGCTAACTAGGGAACCCACTGCTTAAGCCTCAATAAAGCTTGCCTTGAGTGCTT
CAAGTAGTGTGTGCCCGTCTGTTGTGTGACTCTGGTAACTAGAGATCCCTCAGACCCTTTTAGTCAGTGT
GGAAAATCTCTAGCAGTAGTAGTTCATGTCATCTTATTATTCAGTATTTATAACTTGCAAAGAAATGAAT
ATCAGAGAGTGAGAGGAACTTGTTTATTGCAGCTTATAATGGTTACAAATAAAGCAATAGCATCACAAAT
TTCACAAATAAAGCATTTTTTTCACTGCATTCTAGTTGTGGTTTGTCCAAACTCATCAATGTATCTTATC
ATGTCTGGCTCTAGCTATCCCGCCCCTAACTCCGCCCATCCCGCCCCTAACTCCGCCCAGTTCCGCCCAT
TCTCCGCCCCATGGCTGACTAATTTTTTTTATTTATGCAGAGGCCGAGGCCGCCTCGGCCTCTGAGCTAT
TCCAGAAGTAGTGAGGAGGCTTTTTTGGAGGCCTAGGGACGTACCCAATTCGCCCTATAGTGAGTCGTAT
TACGCGCGCTCACTGGCCGTCGTTTTACAACGTCGTGACTGGGAAAACCCTGGCGTTACCCAACTTAATC
GCCTTGCAGCACATCCCCCTTTCGCCAGCTGGCGTAATAGCGAAGAGGCCCGCACCGATCGCCCTTCCCA
ACAGTTGCGCAGCCTGAATGGCGAATGGG
[124 nt withheld, positions 2130-2253]
C
[91 nt withheld, positions 2255-2345]
A
[49 nt withheld, positions 2347-2395]
CCTTTGACGTTGGAGTCCACGTTCTTT
[37 nt withheld, positions 2423-2459]
ACCCTATCTCGGTCTATTCTTTTGATTTATAAGGGATTTTGCCGATTTCGGCCTATTGGTTAAAAAATGA
GCTGATTTAACAAAAATTTAACGCGAATTTTAACAAAATATTAACGCTTACAATTTAGGTGGCACTTTTC
GGGGAAATGTGCGCGGAACCCCTATTTGTTTATTTTTCTAAATACATTCAAATATGTATCCGCTCATGAG
ACAATAACCCTGATAAATGCTTCAATAATATTGAAAAAGGAAGAGTATGAGTATTCAACATTTCCGTGTC
GCCCTTATTCCCTTTTTTGCGGCATTTTGCCTTCCTGTTTTTGCTCACCCAGAAACGCTGGTGAAAGTAA
AAGATGCTGAAGATCAGTTGGGTGCACGAGTGGGTTACATCGAACTGGATCTCAACAGCGGTAAGATCCT
TGAGAGTTTTCGCCCCGAAGAACGTTTTCCAATGATGAGCACTTTTAAAGTTCTGCTATGTGGCGCGGTA
TTATCCCGTATTGACGCCGGGCAAGAGCAACTCGGTCGCCGCATACACTATTCTCAGAATGACTTGGTTG
AGTACTCACCAGTCACAGAAAAGCATCTTACGGATGGCATGACAGTAAGAGAATTATGCAGTGCTGCCAT
AACCATGAGTGATAACACTGCGGCCAACTTACTTCTGACAACGATCGGAGGACCGAAGGAGCTAACCGCT
TTTTTGCACAACATGGGGGATCATGTAACTCGCCTTGATCGTTGGGAACCGGAGCTGAATGAAGCCATAC
CAAACGACGAGCGTGACACCACGATGCCTGTAGCAATGGCAACAACGTTGCGCAAACTATTAACTGGCGA
ACTACTTACTCTAGCTTCCCGGCAACAATTAATAGACTGGATGGAGGCGGATAAAGTTGCAGGACCACTT
CTGCGCTCGGCCCTTCCGGCTGGCTGGTTTATTGCTGATAAATCTGGAGCCGGTGAGCGTGGGTCTCGCG
GTATCATTGCAGCACTGGGGCCAGATGGTAAGCCCTCCCGTATCGTAGTTATCTACACGACGGGGAGTCA
GGCAACTATGGATGAACGAAATAGACAGATCGCTGAGATAGGTGCCTCACTGATTAAGCATTGGTAACTG
TCAGACCAAGTTTACTCATATATACTTTAGATTGATTTAAAACTTCATTTTTAATTTAAAAGGATCTAGG
TGAAGATCCTTTTTGATAATCTCATGACCAAAATCCCTTAACGTGAGTTTTCGTTCCACTGAGCGTCAGA
CCCCGTAGAAAAGATCAAAGGATCTTCTTGAGATCCTTTTTTTCTGCGCGTAATCTGCTGCTTGCAAACA
AAAAAACCACCGCTACCAGCGGTGGTTTGTTTGCCGGATCAAGAGCTACCAACTCTTTTTCCGAAGGTAA
CTGGCTTCAGCAGAGCGCAGATACCAAATACTGTTCTTCTAGTGTAGCCGTAGTTAGGCCACCACTTCAA
GAACTCTGTAGCACCGCCTACATACCTCGCTCTGCTAATCCTGTTACCAGTGGCTGCTGCCAGTGGCGAT
AAGTCGTGTCTTACCGGGTTGGACTCAAGACGATAGTTACCGGATAAGGCGCAGCGGTCGGGCTGAACGG
GGGGTTCGTGCACACAGCCCAGCTTGGAGCGAACGACCTACACCGAACTGAGATACCTACAGCGTGAGCT
ATGAGAAAGCGCCACGCTTCCCGAAGGGAGAAAGGCGGACAGGTATCCGGTAAGCGGCAGGGTCGGAACA
GGAGAGCGCACGAGGGAGCTTCCAGGGGGAAACGCCTGGTATCTTTATAGTCCTGTCGGGTTTCGCCACC
TCTGACTTGAGCGTCGATTTTTGTGATGCTCGTCAGGGGGGCGGAGCCTATGGAAAAACGCCAGCAACGC
GGCCTTTTTACGGTTCCTGGCCTTTTGCTGGCCTTTTGCTCACATGTTCTTTCCTGCGTTATCCCCTGAT
TCTGTGGATAACCGTATTACCGCCTTTGAGTGAGCTGATACCGCTCGCCGCAGCCGAACGACCGAGCGCA
GCGAGTCAGTGAGCGAGGAAGCGGAAGAGCGCCCAATACGCAAACCGCCTCTCCCCGCGCGTTGGCCGAT
TCATTAATGCAGCTGGCACGACAGGTTTCCCGACTGGAAAGCGGGCAGTGAGCGCAACGCAATTAATGTG
AGTTAGCTCACTCATTAGGCACCCCAGGCTTTACACTTTATGCTTCCGGCTCGTATGTTGTGTGGAATTG
TGAGCGGATAACAATTTCACACAGGAAACAGCTATGACCATGATTACGCCAAGCGCGCAATTAACCCTCA
CTAAAGGGAACAAAAGCTGGAGCTGCAAGCTTAATGTAGTCTTATGCAATACTCTTGTAGTCTTGCAACA
TGGTAACGATGAGTTAGCAACATGCCTTACAAGGAGAGAAAAAGCACCGTGCATGCCGATTGGTGGAAGT
AAGGTGGTACGATCGTGCCTTATTAGGAAGGCAACAGACGGGTCTGACATGGATTGGACGAACCACTGAA
TTGCCGCATTGCAGAGATATTGTATTTAAGTGCCTAGCTCGATACATAAACGGGTCTCTCTGGTTAGACC
AGATCTGAGCCTGGGAGCTCTCTGGCTAACTAGGGAACCCACTGCTTAAGCCTCAATAAAGCTTGCCTTG
AGTGCTTCAAGTAGTGTGTGCCCGTCTGTTGTGTGACTCTGGTAACTAGAGATCCCTCAGACCCTTTTAG
TCAGTGTGGAAAATCTCTAGCAGTGGCGCCCGAACAGGGACTTGAAAGCGAAAGGGAAACCAGAGGAGCT
CTCTCGACGCAGGACTCGGCTTGCTGAAGCGCGCACGGCAAGAGGCGAGGGGCGGCGACTGGTGAGTACG
CCAAAAATTTTGACTAGCGGAGGCTAGAAGGAGAGAGATGGGTGCGAGAGCGTCAGTATTAAGCGGGGGA
GAATTAGATCGCGATGGGAAAAAATTCGGTTAAGGCCAGGGGGAAAGAAAAAATATAAATTAAAACATAT
AGTATGGGCAAGCAGGGAGCTAGAACGATTCGCAGTTAATCCTGGCCTGTTAGAAACATCAGAAGGCTGT
AGACAAATACTGGGACAGCTACAACCATCCCTTCAGACAGGATCAGAAGAACTTAGATCATTATATAATA
CAGTAGCAACCCTCTATTGTGTGCATCAAAGGATAGAGATAAAAGACACCAAGGAAGCTTTAGACAAGAT
AGAGGAAGAGCAAAACAAAAGTAAGACCACCGCACAGCAAGCGGCCGCTGATCTTCAGACCTGGAGGAGG
AGATATGAGGGACAATTGGAGAAGTGAATTATATAAATATAAAGTAGTAAAAATTGAACCATTAGGAGTA
GCACCCACCAAGGCAAAGAGAAGAGTGGTGCAGAGAGAAAAAAGAGCAGTGGGAATAGGAGCTTTGTTCC
TTGGGTTCTTGGGAGCAGCAGGAAGCACTATGGGCGCAGCGTCAATGACGCTGACGGTACAGGCCAGACA
ATTATTGTCTGGTATAGTGCAGCAGCAGAACAATTTGCTGAGGGCTATTGAGGCGCAACAGCATCTGTTG
CAACTCACAGTCTGGGGCATCAAGCAGCTCCAGGCAAGAATCCTGGCTGTGGAAAGATACCTAAAGGATC
AACAGCTCCTGGGGATTTGGGGTTGCTCTGGAAAACTCATTTGCACCACTGCTGTGCCTTGGAATGCTAG
TTGGAGTAATAAATCTCTGGAACAGATTTGGAATCACACGACCTGGATGGAGTGGGACAGAGAAATTAAC
AATTACACAAGCTTAATACACTCCTTAATTGAAGAATCGCAAAACCAGCAAGAAAAGAATGAACAAGAAT
TATTGGAATTAGATAAATGGGCAAGTTTGTGGAATTGGTTTAACATAACAAATTGGCTGTGGTATATAAA
ATTATTCATAATGATAGTAGGAGGCTTGGTAGGTTTAAGAATAGTTTTTGCTGTACTTTCTATAGTGAAT
AGAGTTAGGCAGGGATATTCACCATTATCGTTTCAGACCCACCTCCCAACCCCGAGGGGACCCGACAGGC
CCGAAGGAATAGAAGAAGAAGGTGGAGAGAGAGACAGAGACAGATCCATTCGATTAGTGAACGGATCTCG
ACGGTATCGATCACGAGACTAGCCTCGAGCGGCCGCCCCCTTCACCGAGGGCCTATTTCCCATGATTCCT
TCATATTTGCATATACGATACAAGGCTGTTAGAGAGATAATTGGAATTAATTTGACTGTAAACACAAAGA
TATTAGTACAAAATACGTGACGTAGAAAGTAATAATTTCTTGGGTAGTTTGCAGTTTTAAAATTATGTTT
TAAAATGGACTATCATATGCTTACCGTAACTTGAAAGTATTTCGATTTCTTGGCTTTATATATCTTGTGG
AAAGGACGAAACACCGGCAACAAGATGAAGAGCACCAACTCGAGTTGGTGCTCTTCATCTTGTTGTTTTT
AATTCTCGACCTCGAGACAAATGGCAGTATTCATCCACAATTTTAAAAGAAAAGGGGGGATTGGGGGGTA
CAGTGCAGGGGAAAGAATAGTAGACATAATAGCAACAGACATACAAACTAAAGAATTACAAAAACAAATT
ACAAAAATTCAAAATTTTCGGGTTTATTACAGGGACAGCAGAGATCCACTTTGGCCGCGGCTCGAGGGGG
